Addgene plasmid #244899: pHygRB12
Purpose: (Empty Backbone) hygR selection nls-Scarlet marked rapid RMCE integration vector with an attB site for RMHE
Depositing lab: Michael Nonet. Depositing organization: Washington University in Saint Louis. Publication: Creation and manipulation of bipartite expression transgenes in C. elegans using phiC31 recombinase. Nonet ML. Genetics. 2026 Jul 6:iyag166. doi: 10.1093/genetics/iyag166. PubMed 42405870.
Backbone
  Vector backbone: pBluescript II SK (+)
  Backbone size (bp): 3000
  Modifications to backbone: 1) Removal of SapI site in pBluescript II SK (+), 2) Addition of a loxP site, MCS, FRT3 site, FRT site, rps-0 promoter, hygromycin resistance gene, unc-54 3' UTR, nls-Scarlet fluorescent protein and myo-2 3' UTR, 3) addition of attB site all via multi-insert Golden Gate Assembly.
  Vector type: Worm Expression ; Recombination Mediated Cassette Exchange; Recombination Mediated Homolog Exchange
  Selectable markers: Hygromycin
Growth in bacteria
  Bacterial resistance: Ampicillin, 100 μg/mL
  Growth temperature: 37°C
  Growth strain: DH5alpha
  Copy number: High Copy
Gene/Insert
  Cloning method: Gateway Cloning
Terms and licenses: Academic/Nonprofit Terms; Industry Terms: Not Available to Industry
Depositor comments: Please visit https://doi.org/10.1101/2024.03.01.583017 for the bioRxiv preprint.
How to cite: pHygRB12 was a gift from Michael Nonet (Addgene plasmid # 244899 ; http://n2t.net/addgene:244899 ; RRID:Addgene_244899)
