[The description below was written by a language model from this plasmid's Addgene catalogue record and pLannotate feature annotations shown in this document.]
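Description:
pHygRB12 is an empty integration vector for Caenorhabditis elegans transgenesis, built on a pBluescript II SK(+) backbone from which a SapI site was removed. The additional elements were installed by multi-insert Golden Gate assembly. It is maintained in E. coli as a high-copy plasmid through the ColE1/pUC-type origin and selected with ampicillin via the bla gene. An f1 phage origin is also retained from the parent vector. The sequenced record is about 6.6 kb and carries no gene of interest. Users place their own insert in the multiple cloning site region.

The cargo region is organised for rapid recombination-mediated cassette exchange (RMCE). A loxP site and MCS remnants lie upstream, followed by a φC31 attB site, and then by FRT-type sites; the record lists both FRT3 and FRT, although the annotation detected only one minimal FRT. These heterologous Cre and FLP targets allow the cassette to be swapped into a matching genomic landing site. Downstream sits an mScarlet coding sequence fused to the EGL-13 nuclear localisation signal with a myo-2 3' UTR, which gives a nuclear red fluorescent marker. No promoter for this reporter is stated in the record. A hygromycin resistance gene, driven by the rps-0 promoter and terminated by the unc-54 3' UTR, lies on the opposite strand. It is flanked by Gateway attB1 and attB2 sequences and provides drug selection of transformed worms. The added φC31 attB site is intended for recombination-mediated homolog exchange (RMHE), in which φC31 recombinase acts between sites on homologous chromosomes. The associated work applies this approach to building and manipulating bipartite expression transgenes.
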