Features (pLannotate 1.2.2; 15 found; start..end, strand, type, name):
      3..88      -  CDS            lacI (fragment): lac repressor; lacI; The lac repressor binds to the lac operator to inhibit transcription in E. coli. This inhibition can be relieved by adding lactose or isopropyl-β-D-thiogalactopyranoside (IPTG).
    271..859     -  rep_origin     ori: high-copy-number ColE1/pMB1/pBR322/pUC origin of replication
   1030..1890    -  CDS            AmpR: β-lactamase; bla; confers resistance to ampicillin, carbenicillin, and related antibiotics
   1891..1995    -  promoter       AmpR promoter: bla
   2048..2476    -  rep_origin     f1 ori (sequence partly withheld): f1 bacteriophage origin of replication; arrow indicates direction of (+) strand synthesis
   2488..2521    +  protein_bind   loxP: Cre-mediated recombination occurs in the 8-bp core sequence (GCATACAT). Cre recombinase
   2522..2543    +  misc_feature   MCS (fragment): pBluescript multiple cloning site
   2903..2972    +  protein_bind   attB: attB site for the φC31 integrase (Groth et al., 2000) phage φC31 integrase
   3237..3254    +  misc_feature   MCS (fragment): pBluescript multiple cloning site
   3258..3291    +  protein_bind   FRT (minimal): supports FLP-mediated excision but not integration (Turan and Bode, 2011) FLP recombinase from the Saccharomyces cerevisiae 2μ plasmid
   3328..4176    +  CDS            mScarlet: mScarlet is a basic (constitutively fluorescent) red fluorescent protein published in 2016, derived from synthetic construct. It has moderate acid sensitivity.
   4180..4239    +  CDS            EGL-13 NLS (fragment): nuclear localization signal from the C. elegans EGL-13 transcription factor (Lyssenko et al., 2007)
   5124..5144    +  protein_bind   attB2: mutant version of attB; core recombination site for the Gateway® BP reaction BP Clonase™
   5148..6173    -  CDS            HygR: aminoglycoside phosphotransferase from E. coli; aph(4)-Ia; confers resistance to hygromycin
   6179..6199    -  protein_bind   attB1: mutant version of attB; core recombination site for the Gateway® BP reaction BP Clonase™
>Addgene plasmid #244899 | pHygRB12 | addgene full sequence | sequence record 485995 | Addgene NGS Result
ATCCCGCTTTCCAGTCGGGAAACCTGTCGTGCCAGCTGCATTAATGAATCGGCCAACGCGCGGGGAGAGG
CGGTTTGCGTATTGGGCGAATTCCGCTTCCTCGCTCACTGACTCGCTGCGCTCGGTCGTTCGGCTGCGGC
GAGCGGTATCAGCTCACTCAAAGGCGGTAATACGGTTATCCACAGAATCAGGGGATAACGCAGGAAAGAA
CATGTGAGCAAAAGGCCAGCAAAAGGCCAGGAACCGTAAAAAGGCCGCGTTGCTGGCGTTTTTCCATAGG
CTCCGCCCCCCTGACGAGCATCACAAAAATCGACGCTCAAGTCAGAGGTGGCGAAACCCGACAGGACTAT
AAAGATACCAGGCGTTTCCCCCTGGAAGCTCCCTCGTGCGCTCTCCTGTTCCGACCCTGCCGCTTACCGG
ATACCTGTCCGCCTTTCTCCCTTCGGGAAGCGTGGCGCTTTCTCATAGCTCACGCTGTAGGTATCTCAGT
TCGGTGTAGGTCGTTCGCTCCAAGCTGGGCTGTGTGCACGAACCCCCCATTCAGCCCGACCGCTGCGCCT
TATCCGGTAACTATCGTCTTGAGTCCAACCCGGTAAGACACGACTTATCGCCACTGGCAGCAGCCACTGG
TAACAGGATTAGCAGAGCGAGGTATGTAGGCGGTGCTACAGAGTTCTTGAAGTGGTGGCCTAACTACGGC
TACACTAGAAGAACAGTATTTGGTATCTGCGCTCTGCTGAAGCCAGTTACCTTCGGAAAAAGAGTTGGTA
GCTCTTGATCCGGCAAACAAACCACCGCTGGTAGCGGTGGTTTTTTTGTTTGCAAGCAGCAGATTACGCG
CAGAAAAAAAGGATCTCAAGAAGATCCTTTGATCTTTTCTACGGGGTCTGACGCTCAGTGGAACGAAAAC
TCACGTTAAGGGATTTTGGTCATGAGATTATCAAAAAGGATCTTCACCTAGATCCTTTTAAATTAAAAAT
GAAGTTTTAAATCAATCTAAAGTATATATGAGTAAACTTGGTCTGACAGTTACCAATGCTTAATCAGTGA
GGCACCTATCTCAGCGATCTGTCTATTTCGTTCATCCATAGTTGCCTGACTCCCCGTCGTGTAGATAACT
ACGATACGGGAGGGCTTACCATCTGGCCCCAGTGCTGCAATGATACCGCGAGATCCACGCTCACCGGCTC
CAGATTTATCAGCAATAAACCAGCCAGCCGGAAGGGCCGAGCGCAGAAGTGGTCCTGCAACTTTATCCGC
CTCCATCCAGTCTATTAATTGTTGCCGGGAAGCTAGAGTAAGTAGTTCGCCAGTTAATAGTTTGCGCAAC
GTTGTTGCCATTGCTACAGGCATCGTGGTGTCACGCTCGTCGTTTGGTATGGCTTCATTCAGCTCCGGTT
CCCAACGATCAAGGCGAGTTACATGATCCCCCATGTTGTGCAAAAAAGCGGTTAGCTCCTTCGGTCCTCC
GATCGTTGTCAGAAGTAAGTTGGCCGCAGTGTTATCACTCATGGTTATGGCAGCACTGCATAATTCTCTT
ACTGTCATGCCATCCGTAAGATGCTTTTCTGTGACTGGTGAGTACTCAACCAAGTCATTCTGAGAATAGT
GTATGCGGCGACCGAGTTGCTCTTGCCCGGCGTCAATACGGGATAATACCGCGCCACATAGCAGAACTTT
AAAAGTGCTCATCATTGGAAAACGTTCTTCGGGGCGAAAACTCTCAAGGATCTTACCGCTGTTGAGATCC
AGTTCGATGTAACCCACTCGTGCACCCAACTGATCTTCAGCATCTTTTACTTTCACCAGCGTTTCTGGGT
GAGCAAAAACAGGAAGGCAAAATGCCGCAAAAAAGGGAATAAGGGCGACACGGAAATGTTGAATACTCAT
ACTCTTCCTTTTTCAATATTATTGAAGCATTTATCAGGGTTATTGTCTCATGAGCGGATACATATTTGAA
TGTATTTAGAAAAATAAACAAATAGGGGTTCCGCGCACATTTCCCCGAAAAGTGCCACCTAAATTGTAAG
CGTTAATATTTTGTTAAAATTCGCGTTAAATTTTTGTTAAATCAGCTCATTTTTTAACCAATAGGCCGAA
ATCGGCAAAATCCCTTATAAATCAAAAGAATAGACCGAGATAGGGT
[37 nt withheld, positions 2147-2183]
AAAGAACGTGGACTCCAACGTCAAAGG
[49 nt withheld, positions 2211-2259]
T
[91 nt withheld, positions 2261-2351]
G
[124 nt withheld, positions 2353-2476]
CGTCGGAGCTCATAACTTCGTATAGCATACATTATACGAAGTTATGCGGCCGCTCTAGAACTAGTGGCTG
ACATCCAGTAGACGGAGGCTCAATTGAAAGTAAATATTCCCTGTGTTTAATTGTTATTGTTGTGGTGGAT
AATAGATATTTAATCTGCCAAAATGTGTTCTTTTTACATAGCTGATCAATTTCCAGATATATCGAGACTT
GATGTCATTCCTGGATGAATCGTCTAATGGTGTTAAACCTGATTTGATTAGTTGTCTCTTTGTCGTATTA
GAGTGGATGAGTTCATCCAGTTGTTGAAAAAATGTTCTTATTGTGAAGAAAAACTAATTCGTAGAACCTA
GTGGAACCGAAGAGCCTGCAGGTAACCACGCGTTGCATGCTCTTCCGTACGTACCGTCGACGATGTAGGT
CACGGTCTCGAAGCCGCGGTGCGGGTGCCAGGGCGTGCCCTTGGGCTCCCCGGGCGCGTACTCCACCTCA
CCCATCTGGTCCATCATGATGAACGGGTCGAGGTGGCGGTAGTTGATCCCGGCGAACGCGCGGCGCACCG
GGAAGCCCTCGCCCTCGAAACCGCTGGGCGCGGTGGTCACGGTGAGCACGGGACGTGCGACGGCGTCGGC
GGGTGCGGATACGCGGGGCAGCGTCAGCGGGTTCTCGACGGTCACGGCGGGCATGTCGACACTTAAGCGA
CGTAACGTGAGATAGGCGGAACACCGGGAAGTTCCTATACTATTTGAAGAATAGGAACTTCTGCAGGAAT
TCGATATCGGTGAAGTTCCTATTCTCTAGAAAGTATAGGAACTTCAAAATGGGATCCCCAAAGAAGAAGC
GTAAGGTGTCGATGGTTTCCAAGGGAGAGGCCGTCATCAAGGAGTTCATGCGTTTCAAGGTCCACATGGA
GGGATCCATGAACGGACACGAGTTCGAGATCGAGGGAGAGGGAGAGGGACGTCCATACGAGGGAACCCAA
ACCGCCAAGCTCAAGGTCACCAAGGTAAGTTTAAACATATATATACTAACTAACCCTGATTATTTAAATT
TTCAGGGAGGACCACTCCCATTCTCCTGGGACATCCTCTCCCCACAATTCATGTACGGATCCCGTGCCTT
CACCAAGCACCCAGCCGACATCCCAGACTACTACAAGCAATCCTTCCCAGAGGGATTCAAGTGGGAGCGT
GTCATGAACTTCGAGGACGGAGGAGCCGTCACCGTCACCCAAGACACCTCCCTCGAGGACGGAACCCTCA
TCTACAAGGTAAGTTTAAACAGTTCGGTACTAACTAACCATACATATTTAAATTTTCAGGTCAAGCTCCG
TGGAACCAACTTCCCACCAGACGGACCAGTCATGCAAAAGAAGACCATGGGATGGGAGGCCTCCACCGAG
CGTCTCTACCCAGAGGACGGAGTCCTCAAGGGAGACATCAAGATGGCCCTCCGTCTCAAGGACGGAGGAC
GTTACCTCGCCGACTTCAAGGTAAGTTTAAACATGATTTTACTAACTAACTAATCTGATTTAAATTTTCA
GACCACCTACAAGGCCAAGAAGCCAGTCCAAATGCCAGGAGCCTACAACGTCGACCGTAAGCTCGACATC
ACCTCCCACAACGAGGACTACACCGTCGTCGAGCAATACGAGCGTTCCGAGGGACGTCACTCCACCGGAG
GAATGGACGAGCTCTACAAGGCCTCCCGTCGTCGTAAGGCCAACCCAACCAAGCTCTCCGAGAACGCCAA
GAAGCTCGCCAAGTAGATCAACTGCTCTAATTCCATCTCGTTTCTCTCTTTTCTTTCAATCTCTTTACCC
GTTTCTCTTCCCCTACGTCCCCCAAACCTACCACTGCACAGTAACACATACACATTCAACGTGTCACAAT
AAAAGCCCATCAACACCTTCTCTGTTGTTTTTTTTCTTCAAATGCATTTTTTTCACTTTGTTTAATAATT
TTTACGCATCGGATTTGTAGGATAGTGGAAATTTGTCCTTCAATGCTTCAATTGATTCGACACTTCTCAA
TATTTTTGATCAATAAACCATTGATTTTCTATTTAGAAGAAGATCACTGTAAATAACACCAAAAACATCA
CAGCAAAAAAACTCCCACTCAATTATATTACTGTTTTTATTGAAACTAGAATAAATTTGAAAATCTTCAA
AGCATACACAATTAAAAAAAACGAAAAAAGAAAAAGTCCCGTTGATTCTCAAACTTAAATTTTTAAACTT
GTCTGAACCATGTTGTAAGTTTGTAAAAGTTTCCCAGTTGTCCTCGAACAGGTCTAAAAATTGCGGTCAT
AAACTGAAACGTAACATATGATAAGGTATTTTGTGTGCGGTTTTTTCTATGATGTTTCAAAAAAATTTAT
CAGAAGTAAAAAACATAAGAAGTGTACACAGAACATTGTGTAGATTTTGGGATAGAATTATTATTAATGG
GGGGAGGGAGCACAATTTTTTTCGACTTTTTATTACGAATTAATTCTATTTTTGAATCTACACAATTTCA
TTGTTAGAGGTGACTTAAAAGAAGCTAAAAAACAAAGAAATTAAGAGAAGTTTTTTGATAATAACAAAAA
TAGGGGGTGGGAGCACAGGGAGAAAGAGCATGTAGGGATGTTGAAGAGTAATTGGACCCACTTTGTACAA
GAAAGCTGGGTCTATTCCTTTGCCCTCGGACGAGTGCTGGGGCGTCGGTTTCCACTATCGGCGAGTACTT
CTACACAGCCATCGGTCCAGACGGCCGCGCTTCTGCGGGCGATTTGTGTACGCCCGACAGTCCCGGCTCC
GGATCGGACGATTGCGTCGCATCGACCCTGCGCCCAAGCTGCATCATCGAAATTGCCGTCAACCAAGCTC
TGATAGAGTTGGTCAAGACCAATGCGGAGCATATACGCCCGGAGCCGCGGCGATCCTGCAAGCTCCGGAT
GCCTCCGCTCGAAGTAGCGCGTCTGCTGCTCCATACAAGCCAACCACGGCCTCCAGAAGAAGATGTTGGC
GACCTCGTATTGGGAATCCCCGAACATCGCCTCGCTCCAGTCAATGACCGCTGTTATGCGGCCATTGTCC
GTCAGGACATTGTTGGAGCCGAAATCCGCGTGCACGAGGTGCCGGACTTCGGGGCAGTCCTCGGCCCAAA
GCATCAGCTCATCGAGAGCCTGCGCGACGGACGCACTGACGGTGTCGTCCATCACAGTTTGCCAGTGATA
CACATGGGGATCAGCAATCGCGCATATGAAATCACGCCATGTAGTGTATTGACCGATTCCTTGCGGTCCG
AATGGGCCGAACCCGCTCGTCTGGCTAAGATCGGCCGCAGCGATCGCATCCATGGCCTCCGCGACCGGCT
GCAGAACAGCGGGCAGTTCGGTTTCAGGCAGGTCTTGCAACGTGACACCCTGTGCACGGCGGGAGATGCA
ATAGGTCAGGCTCTCGCTGAATTCCCCAATGTCAAGCACTTCCGGAATCGGGAGCGCGGCCGATGCAAAG
TGCCGATAAACATAACGATCTTTGTAGAAACCATCGGCGCAGCTATTTACCCGCAGGACATATCCACGCC
CTCCTACATCGAAGCTGAAAGCACGAGATTCTTCGCCCTCCGAGAGCTGCATCAGGTCGGAGACGCTGTC
GAACTTTTCGATCAGAAACTTCTCGACAGACGTCGCGGTGAGTTCAGGCTTTTTCATGGAGCCTGCTTTT
TTGTACAAACTTGCGGCACCGCCTGACATATTACCTTAAAATTCAAAAATTAATTTCAGATCAGTCATAA
CCAAGAAAACAAAATAAACGTTAGGACAGAAAATTCAAATTAATTAAAAATTATGCTGAATAAGAAAATT
ACATGCAAAGCCTTATTTTCCTCATAGAAACAGTTGAATAACATATTTTTTAATTGAAAACATAGCAAAA
TTCGTGGTAAAATTTGTCAAAACCTTGGAAAAAATCGAAAAAAGAACATTTCCCGATGCATTTTCCTATT
TCTCGTTGCCGACAACGTATAAACGTTGAATACTCAGTCAACGAATTTGGCTGCTGGCTTGGACTCTCGC
ACGGAAGAGACGCGTGTGTAGATTTACGACGAAAGCAAAAATG
